>Addgene plasmid #50002 | pUC12 | depositor full sequence | sequence record 74673 | pUC12 sequence 2680 bps
GCGCCCAATACGCAAACCGCCTCTCCCCGCGCGTTGGCCGATTCATTAATGCAGCTGGCACGACAGGTTT
CCCGACTGGAAAGCGGGCAGTGAGCGCAACGCAATTAATGTGAGTTAGCTCACTCATTAGGCACCCCAGG
CTTTACACTTTATGCTTCCGGCTCGTATGTTGTGTGGAATTGTGAGCGGATAACAATTTCACACAGGAAA
CAGCTATGACCATGATTACGAATTCGAGCTCGCCCGGGGATCCTCTAGAGTCGACCTGCAGCCCAAGCTT
GGCACTGGCCGTCGTTTTACAACGTCGTGACTGGGAAAACCCTGGCGTTACCCAACTTAATCGCCTTGCA
GCACATCCCCCTTTCGCCAGCTGGCGTAATAGCGAAGAGGCCCGCACCGATCGCCCTTCCCAACAGTTGC
GCAGCCTGAATGGCGAATGGCGCCTGATGCGGTATTTTCTCCTTACGCATCTGTGCGGTATTTCACACCG
CATATGGTGCACTCTCAGTACAATCTGCTCTGATGCCGCATAGTTAAGCCAGCCCCGACACCCGCCAACA
CCCGCTGACGCGCCCTGACGGGCTTGTCTGCTCCCGGCATCCGCTTACAGACAAGCTGTGACCGTCTCCG
GGAGCTGCATGTGTCAGAGGTTTTCACCGTCATCACCGAAACGCGCGAGACGAAAGGGCCTCGTGATACG
CCTATTTTTATAGGTTAATGTCATGATAATAATGGTTTCTTAGACGTCAGGTGGCACTTTTCGGGGAAAT
GTGCGCGGAACCCCTATTTGTTTATTTTTCTAAATACATTCAAATATGTATCCGCTCATGAGACAATAAC
CCTGATAAATGCTTCAATAATATTGAAAAAGGAAGAGTATGAGTATTCAACATTTCCGTGTCGCCCTTAT
TCCCTTTTTTGCGGCATTTTGCCTTCCTGTTTTTGCTCACCCAGAAACGCTGGTGAAAGTAAAAGATGCT
GAAGATCAGTTGGGTGCACGAGTGGGTTACATCGAACTGGATCTCAACAGCGGTAAGATCCTTGAGAGTT
TTCGCCCCGAAGAACGTTTTCCAATGATGAGCACTTTTAAAGTTCTGCTATGTGGCGCGGTATTATCCCG
TATTGACGCCGGGCAAGAGCAACTCGGTCGCCGCATACACTATTCTCAGAATGACTTGGTTGAGTACTCA
CCAGTCACAGAAAAGCATCTTACGGATGGCATGACAGTAAGAGAATTATGCAGTGCTGCCATAACCATGA
GTGATAACACTGCGGCCAACTTACTTCTGACAACGATCGGAGGACCGAAGGAGCTAACCGCTTTTTTGCA
CAACATGGGGGATCATGTAACTCGCCTTGATCGTTGGGAACCGGAGCTGAATGAAGCCATACCAAACGAC
GAGCGTGACACCACGATGCCTGTAGCAATGGCAACAACGTTGCGCAAACTATTAACTGGCGAACTACTTA
CTCTAGCTTCCCGGCAACAATTAATAGACTGGATGGAGGCGGATAAAGTTGCAGGACCACTTCTGCGCTC
GGCCCTTCCGGCTGGCTGGTTTATTGCTGATAAATCTGGAGCCGGTGAGCGTGGGTCTCGCGGTATCATT
GCAGCACTGGGGCCAGATGGTAAGCCCTCCCGTATCGTAGTTATCTACACGACGGGGAGTCAGGCAACTA
TGGATGAACGAAATAGACAGATCGCTGAGATAGGTGCCTCACTGATTAAGCATTGGTAACTGTCAGACCA
AGTTTACTCATATATACTTTAGATTGATTTAAAACTTCATTTTTAATTTAAAAGGATCTAGGTGAAGATC
CTTTTTGATAATCTCATGACCAAAATCCCTTAACGTGAGTTTTCGTTCCACTGAGCGTCAGACCCCGTAG
AAAAGATCAAAGGATCTTCTTGAGATCCTTTTTTTCTGCGCGTAATCTGCTGCTTGCAAACAAAAAAACC
ACCGCTACCAGCGGTGGTTTGTTTGCCGGATCAAGAGCTACCAACTCTTTTTCCGAAGGTAACTGGCTTC
AGCAGAGCGCAGATACCAAATACTGTCCTTCTAGTGTAGCCGTAGTTAGGCCACCACTTCAAGAACTCTG
TAGCACCGCCTACATACCTCGCTCTGCTAATCCTGTTACCAGTGGCTGCTGCCAGTGGCGATAAGTCGTG
TCTTACCGGGTTGGACTCAAGACGATAGTTACCGGATAAGGCGCAGCGGTCGGGCTGAACGGGGGGTTCG
TGCACACAGCCCAGCTTGGAGCGAACGACCTACACCGAACTGAGATACCTACAGCGTGAGCTATGAGAAA
GCGCCACGCTTCCCGAAGGGAGAAAGGCGGACAGGTATCCGGTAAGCGGCAGGGTCGGAACAGGAGAGCG
CACGAGGGAGCTTCCAGGGGGAAACGCCTGGTATCTTTATAGTCCTGTCGGGTTTCGCCACCTCTGACTT
GAGCGTCGATTTTTGTGATGCTCGTCAGGGGGGCGGAGCCTATGGAAAAACGCCAGCAACGCGGCCTTTT
TACGGTTCCTGGCCTTTTGCTGGCCTTTTGCTCACATGTTCTTTCCTGCGTTATCCCCTGATTCTGTGGA
TAACCGTATTACCGCCTTTGAGTGAGCTGATACCGCTCGCCGCAGCCGAACGACCGAGCGCAGCGAGTCA
GTGAGCGAGGAAGCGGAAGA
Features (pLannotate 1.2.2; 11 found; start..end, strand, type, name):
      1..93      +  CDS            lacI (fragment): lac repressor; lacI; The lac repressor binds to the lac operator to inhibit transcription in E. coli. This inhibition can be relieved by adding lactose or isopropyl-β-D-thiogalactopyranoside (IPTG).
    106..127     +  protein_bind   CAP binding site: CAP binding activates transcription in the presence of cAMP. E. coli catabolite activator protein
    142..172     +  promoter       lac promoter: promoter for the E. coli lac operon
    180..196     +  protein_bind   lac operator: The lac repressor binds to the lac operator to inhibit transcription in E. coli. This inhibition can be relieved by adding lactose or isopropyl-β-D-thiogalactopyranoside (IPTG). lac repressor encoded by lacI
    216..235     +  CDS            lacZα (fragment): LacZα fragment of β-galactosidase; lacZ fragment
    283..437     +  CDS            lacZα (fragment): LacZα fragment of β-galactosidase; lacZ fragment
    443..542     -  misc_feature   bom (fragment): basis of mobility region from pBR322
    644..679     -  CDS            rop (fragment): Rop protein, which maintains plasmids at low copy number; rop
    774..878     +  promoter       AmpR promoter: bla
    879..1739    +  CDS            AmpR: β-lactamase; bla; confers resistance to ampicillin, carbenicillin, and related antibiotics
   1910..2498    +  rep_origin     ori: high-copy-number ColE1/pMB1/pBR322/pUC origin of replication
