[The description below was written by a language model from this plasmid's Addgene catalogue record and pLannotate feature annotations shown in this document.]
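Description:
pUC12 is a small (2,680 bp), empty-backbone bacterial cloning vector of the classic pUC series, recorded as derived from pUC6. It is propagated in E. coli at high copy number from a ColE1/pMB1-type pUC origin of replication, and is selected with ampicillin through a β-lactamase (AmpR) gene driven by its own bla promoter. Only short remnants of the pBR322 bom (basis of mobility) region and of the rop gene are annotated. The absence of an intact Rop protein, which normally restrains copy number, is consistent with the high-copy behaviour listed in the record.

The functional cloning region is a lac control cassette: a CAP binding site, the lac promoter and the lac operator lie upstream of the lacZα coding sequence, preceded by a short residual fragment of lacI that does not encode a working repressor. The annotation splits lacZα into two fragments separated by a short gap. This is the expected position of the polylinker inserted near the start of the α-peptide reading frame, although the multiple cloning site is not annotated as a feature and its restriction sites are not listed in the record. In suitable α-complementing hosts, this arrangement generally allows blue/white screening, because inserts placed in the polylinker by restriction cloning disrupt lacZα. They can also be transcribed from the lac promoter, which is repressed through the operator in hosts that supply lac repressor and can be induced with IPTG.

The record lists no insert. pUC12 serves as a general-purpose vector for subcloning, plasmid amplification and sequencing of inserts using the standard M13 forward and reverse primer sites flanking the cloning region.
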