Addgene plasmid #50002: pUC12
Purpose: (Empty Backbone) pUC cloning vector
Depositing lab: Joachim Messing. Depositing organization: University of Minnesota. Publication: Construction of improved M13 vectors using oligodeoxynucleotide-directed mutagenesis. Norrander J, Kempe T, Messing J. Gene. 1983 Dec;26(1):101-6. 10.1016/0378-1119(83)90040-9 PubMed 6323249.
Backbone
  Vector backbone: pUC6, Addgene plasmid #49793
  Backbone manufacturer: Messing Lab
  Backbone size (bp): 2680
  Vector type: Bacterial Expression
  Promoter: lac
Growth in bacteria
  Bacterial resistance: Ampicillin, 100 μg/mL
  Growth temperature: 37°C
  Growth strain: DH5alpha
  Copy number: High Copy
Gene/Insert
  Cloning method: Restriction Enzyme
  Sequencing primers: 5′ M13-F20; 3′ M13R
Terms and licenses: Academic/Nonprofit Terms; Industry Terms: Not Available to Industry
How to cite: pUC12 was a gift from Joachim Messing (Addgene plasmid # 50002 ; http://n2t.net/addgene:50002 ; RRID:Addgene_50002)
