>Addgene plasmid #50002 | pUC12 | addgene partial sequence | sequence record 91116 | M13pUC-Fwd 5'-CCCAGTCACGACGTTGTAAAACG-3'
GGATCCCCGGGCGAGCTCGAATTCGTAATCATGTCATAGCTGTTTCCTGTGTGAAATTGTTATCCGCTCA
CAATTCCACACAACATACGAGCCGGAAGCATAAAGTGTAAAGCCTGGGGTGCCTAATGAGTGAGCTAACT
CACATTAATTGCGTTGCGCTCACTGCCCGCTTTCCAGTCGGGAAACCTGTCGTGCCAGCTGCATTAATGA
ATCGGCCAACGCGCGGGGAGAGGCGGTTTGCGTATTGGGCGCTCTTCCGCTTCCTCGCTCACTGACTCGC
TGCGCTCGGTCGTTCGGCTGCGGCGAGCGGTATCAGCTCACTCAAAGGCGGTAATACGGTTATCCACAGA
ATCAGGGGATAACGCA
