>Addgene plasmid #50002 | pUC12 | addgene partial sequence | sequence record 91441 | M13pUC-Rev 5'-AGCGGATAACAATTTCACACAGG-3'
CCGGGGATCCTCTAGAGTCGACCTGCAGCCCAAGCTTGGCACTGGCCGTCGTTTTACAACGTCGTGACTG
GGAAAACCCTGGCGTTACCCAACTTAATCGCCTTGCAGCACATCCCCCTTTCGCCAGCTGGCGTAATAGC
GAAGAGGCCCGCACCGATCGCCCTTCCCAACAGTTGCGCAGCCTGAATGGCGAATGGCGCCTGATGCGGT
ATTTTCTCCTTACGCATCTGTGCGGTATTTCACACCGCATATGGTGCACTCTCAGTACAATCTGCTCTGA
TGCCGCATAGTTAAGCCAGCCCCGACACCCGCCAACACCCGCTGACGCGCCCTGACGGGCTTGTCTGCTC
CCGGCATCCGCTTACAGACAAGCTGTGACCGTCTCCGGGAGCTGCATGTGTCAGAGGTTTTCACCGTCAT
CACCGAAACGCGCGAGACGAAAGGGCCTCGTGATACGCCTATTTTTATAGGTTAATGTCATGATAATAAT
GGTTTCTTAGACGTCAGGTGGCACTTTTCGGGGAAATGTGCGCGGAACCCCTATTTGTTTATTTTTCTAA
ATACATTC
